>Addgene plasmid #81686 | pDONR223_IDH1_p.R132H | addgene full sequence | sequence record 168082 | Addgene NGS Result
CAGACCCCGTAGAAAAGATCAAAGGATCTTCTTGAGATCCTTTTTTTCTGCGCGTAATCTGCTGCTTGCA
AACAAAAAAACCACCGCTACCAGCGGTGGTTTGTTTGCCGGATCAAGAGCTACCAACTCTTTTTCCGAAG
GTAACTGGCTTCAGCAGAGCGCAGATACCAAATACTGTTCTTCTAGTGTAGCCGTAGTTAGGCCACCACT
TCAAGAACTCTGTAGCACCGCCTACATACCTCGCTCTGCTAATCCTGTTACCAGTGGCTGCTGCCAGTGG
CGATAAGTCGTGTCTTACCGGGTTGGACTCAAGACGATAGTTACCGGATAAGGCGCAGCGGTCGGGCTGA
ACGGGGGGTTCGTGCACACAGCCCAGCTTGGAGCGAACGACCTACACCGAACTGAGATACCTACAGCGTG
AGCTATGAGAAAGCGCCACGCTTCCCGAAGGGAGAAAGGCGGACAGGTATCCGGTAAGCGGCAGGGTCGG
AACAGGAGAGCGCACGAGGGAGCTTCCAGGGGGAAACGCCTGGTATCTTTATAGTCCTGTCGGGTTTCGC
CACCTCTGACTTGAGCGTCGATTTTTGTGATGCTCGTCAGGGGGGCGGAGCCTATGGAAAAACGCCAGCA
ACGCGGCCTTTTTACGGTTCCTGGCCTTTTGCTGGCCTTTTGCTCACATGTTCTTTCCTGCGTTATCCCC
TGATTCTGTGGATAACCGTATTACCGCCTTTGAGTGAGCTGATACCGCTCGCCGCAGCCGAACGACCGAG
CGCAGCGAGTCAGTGAGCGAGGAAGCGGAAGAGCGCCCAATACGCAAACCGCCTCTCCCCGCGCGTTGGC
CGATTCATTAATGCAGCTGGCACGACAGGTTTCCCGACTGGAAAGCGGGCAGTGAGCGCAACGCAATTAA
TACGCGTACCGCTAGCCAGGAAGAGTTTGTAGAAACGCAAAAAGGCCATCCGTCAGGATGGCCTTCTGCT
TAGTTTGATGCCTGGCAGTTTATGGCGGGCGTCCTGCCCGCCACCCTCCGGGCCGTTGCTTCACAACGTT
CAAATCCGCTCCCGGCGGATTTGTCCTACTCAGGAGAGCGTTCACCGACAAACAACAGATAAAACGAAAG
GCCCAGTCTTCCGACTGAGCCTTTCGTTTTATTTGATGCCTGGCAGTTCCCTACTCTCGCGTTAACGCTA
GCATGGATGTTTTCCCAGTCACGACGTTGTAAAACGACGGCCAGTCTTAAGCTCGGGCCCCAAATAATGA
TTTTATTTTGACTGATAGTGACCTGTTCGTTGCAACAAATTGATGAGCAATGCTTTTTTATAATGCCAAC
TTTGTACAAAAAAGTTGGCACCATGTCCAAAAAAATCAGTGGCGGTTCTGTGGTAGAGATGCAAGGAGAT
GAAATGACACGAATCATTTGGGAATTGATTAAAGAGAAACTCATTTTTCCCTACGTGGAATTGGATCTAC
ATAGCTATGATTTAGGCATAGAGAATCGTGATGCCACCAACGACCAAGTCACCAAGGATGCTGCAGAAGC
TATAAAGAAGCATAATGTTGGCGTCAAATGTGCCACTATCACTCCTGATGAGAAGAGGGTTGAGGAGTTC
AAGTTGAAACAAATGTGGAAATCACCAAATGGCACCATACGAAATATTCTGGGTGGCACGGTCTTCAGAG
AAGCCATTATCTGCAAAAATATCCCCCGGCTTGTGAGTGGATGGGTAAAACCTATCATCATAGGTCATCA
TGCTTATGGGGATCAATACAGAGCAACTGATTTTGTTGTTCCTGGGCCTGGAAAAGTAGAGATAACCTAC
ACACCAAGTGACGGAACCCAAAAGGTGACATACCTGGTACATAACTTTGAAGAAGGTGGTGGTGTTGCCA
TGGGGATGTATAATCAAGATAAGTCAATTGAAGATTTTGCACACAGTTCCTTCCAAATGGCTCTGTCTAA
GGGTTGGCCTTTGTATCTGAGCACCAAAAACACTATTCTGAAGAAATATGATGGGCGTTTTAAAGACATC
TTTCAGGAGATATATGACAAGCAGTACAAGTCCCAGTTTGAAGCTCAAAAGATCTGGTATGAGCATAGGC
TCATCGACGACATGGTGGCCCAAGCTATGAAATCAGAGGGAGGCTTCATCTGGGCCTGTAAAAACTATGA
TGGTGACGTGCAGTCGGACTCTGTGGCCCAAGGGTATGGCTCTCTCGGCATGATGACCAGCGTGCTGGTT
TGTCCAGATGGCAAGACAGTAGAAGCAGAGGCTGCCCACGGGACTGTAACCCGTCACTACCGCATGTACC
AGAAAGGACAGGAGACGTCCACCAATCCCATTGCTTCCATTTTTGCCTGGACCAGAGGGTTAGCCCACAG
AGCAAAGCTTGATAACAATAAAGAGCTTGCCTTCTTTGCAAATGCTTTGGAAGAAGTCTCTATTGAGACA
ATTGAGGCTGGCTTCATGACCAAGGACTTGGCTGCTTGCATTAAAGGTTTACCCAATGTGCAACGTTCTG
ACTACTTGAATACATTTGAGTTCATGGATAAACTTGGAGAAAACTTGAAGATCAAACTAGCTCAGGCCAA
ACTTTAATTGCCAACTTTCTTGTACAAAGTTGGCATTATAAGAAAGCATTGCTTATCAATTTGTTGCAAC
GAACAGGTCACTATCAGTCAAAATAAAATCATTATTTGCCATCCAGCTGATATCCCCTATAGTGAGTCGT
ATTACATGGTCATAGCTGTTTCCTGGCAGCTCTGGCCCGTGTCTCAAAATCTCTGATGTTACATTGCACA
AGATAAAAATATATCATCATGCCTCCTCTAGACCAGCCAGGACAGAAATGCCTCGACTTCGCTGCTACCC
AAGGTTGCCGGGTGACGCACACCGTGGAAACGGATGAAGGCACGAACCCAGTGGACATAAGCCTGTTCGG
TTCGTAAGCTGTAATGCAAGTAGCGTATGCGCTCACGCAACTGGTCCAGAACCTTGACCGAACGCAGCGG
TGGTAACGGCGCAGTGGCGGTTTTCATGGCTTGTTATGACTGTTTTTTTGGGGTACAGTCTATGCCTCGG
GCATCCAAGCAGCAAGCGCGTTACGCCGTGGGTCGATGTTTGATGTTATGGAGCAGCAACGATGTTACGC
AGCAGGGCAGTCGCCCTAAAACAAAGTTAAACATTATGAGGGAAGCGGTGATCGCCGAAGTATCGACTCA
ACTATCAGAGGTAGTTGGCGTCATCGAGCGCCATCTCGAACCGACGTTGCTGGCCGTACATTTGTACGGC
TCCGCAGTGGATGGCGGCCTGAAGCCACACAGTGATATTGATTTGCTGGTTACGGTGACCGTAAGGCTTG
ATGAAACAACGCGGCGAGCTTTGATCAACGACCTTTTGGAAACTTCGGCTTCCCCTGGAGAGAGCGAGAT
TCTCCGCGCTGTAGAAGTCACCATTGTTGTGCACGACGACATCATTCCGTGGCGTTATCCAGCTAAGCGC
GAACTGCAATTTGGAGAATGGCAGCGCAATGACATTCTTGCAGGTATCTTCGAGCCAGCCACGATCGACA
TTGATCTGGCTATCTTGCTGACAAAAGCAAGAGAACATAGCGTTGCCTTGGTAGGTCCAGCGGCGGAGGA
ACTCTTTGATCCGGTTCCTGAACAGGATCTATTTGAGGCGCTAAATGAAACCTTAACGCTATGGAACTCG
CCGCCCGACTGGGCTGGCGATGAGCGAAATGTAGTGCTTACGTTGTCCCGCATTTGGTACAGCGCAGTAA
CCGGCAAAATCGCGCCGAAGGATGTCGCTGCCGACTGGGCAATGGAGCGCCTGCCGGCCCAGTATCAGCC
CGTCATACTTGAAGCTAGACAGGCTTATCTTGGACAAGAAGAAGATCGCTTGGCCTCGCGCGCAGATCAG
TTGGAAGAATTTGTCCACTACGTGAAAGGCGAGATCACCAAGGTAGTCGGCAAATAACCCTCGAGCCACC
CATGACCAAAATCCCTTAACGTGAGTTACGCGTCGTTCCACTGAGCGT
Features (pLannotate 1.2.2; 12 found; start..end, strand, type, name):
     32..620     +  rep_origin     ori: high-copy-number ColE1/pMB1/pBR322/pUC origin of replication
    803..895     +  CDS            lacI (fragment): lac repressor; lacI; The lac repressor binds to the lac operator to inhibit transcription in E. coli. This inhibition can be relieved by adding lactose or isopropyl-β-D-thiogalactopyranoside (IPTG).
    950..977     -  terminator     rrnB T2 terminator: transcription terminator T2 from the E. coli rrnB gene
   1109..1152    +  terminator     rrnB T1 terminator: Escherichia coli rrnB; transcription terminator T1 from the E. coli rrnB gene
   1199..1235    -  CDS            lacZα (fragment): LacZα fragment of β-galactosidase; lacZ fragment
   1252..1347    +  protein_bind   attL3: mutant version of attL; recombination site for the Gateway® LR reaction LR Clonase™
   1353..2594    +  CDS            IDH1: IDHC_HUMAN - Also known as PICD. Experimental evidence at protein level: Swiss-Prot protein existence level 1. From Homo sapiens (Human).
   2602..2697    -  protein_bind   attL3: mutant version of attL; recombination site for the Gateway® LR reaction LR Clonase™
   2716..2734    -  promoter       T7 promoter: promoter for bacteriophage T7 RNA polymerase
   2924..2947    +  promoter       Pc promoter (fragment): intI1 (promoter lies within the coding sequence); class 1 integron promoter
   3123..3179    +  CDS            GmR (fragment): gentamycin acetyltransferase; aacC1; confers resistance to gentamycin
   3186..3977    +  CDS            SmR: aminoglycoside adenylyltransferase (Murphy, 1985); aadA; confers resistance to spectinomycin and streptomycin
