[The description below was written by a language model from this plasmid's Addgene catalogue record and pLannotate feature annotations shown in this document.]
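Description:
pDONR223_IDH1_p.R132H is a Gateway entry clone built on the Invitrogen pDONR223 backbone and carrying the human IDH1 open reading frame (isocitrate dehydrogenase 1, cytosolic NADP-dependent form) with the R132H substitution. It is a bacterial propagation and shuttle plasmid, not an expression vector. It replicates at high copy in E. coli from a ColE1/pUC-type origin and is selected with spectinomycin through the aadA (SmR) aminoglycoside adenylyltransferase gene. That gene sits downstream of a fragment of the class 1 integron Pc promoter. The sequenced record is about 4.0 kb, consistent with a roughly 2.8 kb backbone plus the insert.

The IDH1 coding sequence is flanked on both sides by attL recombination sites. The automated annotation labels both as attL3, but functionally they are the paired sites that let LR Clonase move the ORF directionally into any compatible attR destination vector. The record lists no promoter for the insert, so expression depends entirely on the destination vector chosen. rrnB T1 and T2 terminators upstream of the cassette insulate it from read-through transcription, and a T7 promoter lies just outside the downstream attL site, oriented toward the insert on the opposite strand. Short lacI, lacZα and gentamicin-resistance fragments are backbone remnants with no evident function. The clone is in the "closed" configuration, meaning a stop codon immediately follows the ORF, so it yields native or N-terminally tagged protein but not C-terminal fusions. It belongs to the Target Accelerator Plasmid Collection, a resource of cancer-associated variant alleles for systematic functional testing.
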