Addgene plasmid #81686: pDONR223_IDH1_p.R132H
Purpose: Gateway Donor vector containing IDH1, part of the Target Accelerator Plasmid Collection.
Depositing lab: Jesse Boehm & William Hahn & David Root. Depositing organization: Broad Institute. Publication: Systematic Functional Interrogation of Rare Cancer Variants Identifies Oncogenic Alleles. Kim E, Ilic N, Shrestha Y, Zou L, Kamburov A, Zhu C, Yang X, Lubonja R, Tran N, Nguyen C, Lawrence MS, Piccioni F, Bagul M, Doench JG, Chouinard CR, Wu X, Hogstrom L, Natoli T, Tamayo P, Horn H, Corsello SM, Lage K, Root DE, Subramanian A, Golub TR, Getz G, Boehm JS, Hahn WC. Cancer Discov. 2016 Jul;6(7):714-26. doi: 10.1158/2159-8290.CD-16-0160. Epub 2016 May 4. PubMed 27147599.
Backbone
  Vector backbone: pDONR223
  Backbone manufacturer: Invitrogen
  Backbone size w/o insert (bp): 2790
  Vector type: Gateway Entry vector
Growth in bacteria
  Bacterial resistance: Spectinomycin, 50 μg/mL
  Growth temperature: 37°C
  Growth strain: DH5alpha
  Copy number: High Copy
Gene/Insert
  Gene/Insert name: IDH1 (alt name: NM_005896.3)
  Species: H. sapiens (human)
  Mutation: R132H
  Entrez Gene: IDH1 (a.k.a. HEL-216, HEL-S-26, IDCD, IDH, IDP, IDPC, PICD)
  Promoter: None
  Cloning method: Gateway Cloning
  Sequencing primers: 5′ M13pUC-fwd; 3′ M13-Rev
Terms and licenses: Academic/Nonprofit Terms; Industry Terms: Not Available to Industry
Depositor comments: Closed state: stop codon immediately follows insert
How to cite: pDONR223_IDH1_p.R132H was a gift from Jesse Boehm & William Hahn & David Root (Addgene plasmid # 81686 ; http://n2t.net/addgene:81686 ; RRID:Addgene_81686)
