>Addgene plasmid #81686 | pDONR223_IDH1_p.R132H | depositor partial sequence | sequence record 155005 | Insert sequence
ATGTCCAAAAAAATCAGTGGCGGTTCTGTGGTAGAGATGCAAGGAGATGAAATGACACGAATCATTTGGG
AATTGATTAAAGAGAAACTCATTTTTCCCTACGTGGAATTGGATCTACATAGCTATGATTTAGGCATAGA
GAATCGTGATGCCACCAACGACCAAGTCACCAAGGATGCTGCAGAAGCTATAAAGAAGCATAATGTTGGC
GTCAAATGTGCCACTATCACTCCTGATGAGAAGAGGGTTGAGGAGTTCAAGTTGAAACAAATGTGGAAAT
CACCAAATGGCACCATACGAAATATTCTGGGTGGCACGGTCTTCAGAGAAGCCATTATCTGCAAAAATAT
CCCCCGGCTTGTGAGTGGATGGGTAAAACCTATCATCATAGGTCATCATGCTTATGGGGATCAATACAGA
GCAACTGATTTTGTTGTTCCTGGGCCTGGAAAAGTAGAGATAACCTACACACCAAGTGACGGAACCCAAA
AGGTGACATACCTGGTACATAACTTTGAAGAAAGGTGGTGGTGTTGCCATGGGGATGTATAATCAAGATA
AGTCAATTGAAGATTTTGCACACAGTTCCTTTCCAAATGGCTCTGTCTAAAGGGTTGGCCTTTGTATCTG
AGCACCAAAAACACTATTCTGAAGAAATATGATGGGCGTTTTAAAGACATCTTTCAGGAGATATATGACA
AGCAGTACAAGTCCCAGTTTGAAGCTCAAAAGATCTGGTATGAGCATAGGCTCATCGACGACATGGTGGC
CCAAGCTATGAAATCAGAGGGAGGCTTCATCTGGGCCTGTAAAAACTATGATGGTGACGTGCAGTCGGAC
TCTGTGGCCCAAGGGTATGGCTCTCTCGGCATGATGACCAGCGTGCTGGTTTGTCCAGATGGCAAGACAG
TAGAAGCAGAGGCTGCCCACGGGACTGTAACCCGTCACTACCGCATGTACCAGAAAGGACAGGAGACGTC
CACCAATCCCATTGCTTCCATTTTTGCCTGGACCAGAGGGTTAGCCCACAGAGCAAAGCTTGATAACAAT
AAAGAGCTTGCCTTCTTTGCAAATGCTTTGGAAGAAGTCTCTATTGAGACAATTGAGGCTGGCTTCATGA
CCAAGGACTTGGCTGCTTGCATTAAAGGTTTACCCAATGTGCAACGTTCTGACTACTTGAATACATTTGA
GTTCATGGATAAACTTGGAGAAAACTTGAAGATCAAACTAGCTCAGGCCAAACTT
